Addgene plasmid #152902: pGBW-m4134376
Purpose: Mammalian expression plasmid for SARS-CoV-2 nsp9
Depositing lab: Ginkgo Bioworks & Benjie Chen. Depositing organization: Ginkgo Bioworks.
Backbone
  Vector backbone: pTwist_CMV_Hygro_6
  Backbone size w/o insert (bp): 6525
  Vector type: Mammalian Expression
  Selectable markers: Hygromycin
Growth in bacteria
  Bacterial resistance: Ampicillin, 100 μg/mL
  Growth temperature: 37°C
  Growth strain: DH5alpha
  Copy number: High Copy
Gene/Insert
  Gene/Insert name: SARS-CoV-2 nsp9
  Species: Severe acute respiratory syndrome coronavirus 2
  Insert size (bp): 332
  Mutation: wt
  Entrez Gene: ORF1ab (a.k.a. GU280_gp01)
  Promoter: CMV
  Tag / fusion protein: Cleavable TEV;TapTag (C terminal on backbone)
  Cloning method: Unknown
Resource information
  A portion of this plasmid was derived from a plasmid made by: GinkgoBioworks
Depositor comments: NCBI reference sequence: YP_009725305.1
How to cite: pGBW-m4134376 was a gift from Ginkgo Bioworks & Benjie Chen (Addgene plasmid # 152902 ; http://n2t.net/addgene:152902 ; RRID:Addgene_152902)
