[The description below was written by a language model from this plasmid's Addgene catalogue record and pLannotate feature annotations shown in this document.]
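Description:
pGBW-m4134376 is a mammalian expression plasmid for wild-type SARS-CoV-2 nsp9, a cleavage product of the viral ORF1ab polyprotein, built in the pTwist_CMV_Hygro_6 backbone. It is maintained in E. coli through a high-copy ColE1/pUC-type origin and an ampicillin resistance gene (AmpR). For selection in mammalian cells it carries a hygromycin B phosphotransferase cassette driven by the human ubiquitin C promoter and ended by a synthetic poly(A) signal.

The nsp9 coding sequence is placed under CMV control; the annotation detects the CMV immediate-early enhancer followed by CMV promoter elements near the end of the circular map, so transcription runs across the numbering origin into the insert. The insert itself was not recognised by the automated annotation, but its expected position lies in the unannotated stretch upstream of the tag. According to the record, the protein is fused at its C terminus to a backbone-encoded TEV-cleavable TAP tag. The features labelled as a MYLK2 fragment and a Staphylococcus aureus protein A fragment are consistent with a classical tandem affinity purification tag, corresponding to a calmodulin-binding peptide and IgG-binding domains respectively; the TEV site would presumably lie between them, although it is not annotated. An SV40 polyadenylation signal lies just downstream of the tag, though it is annotated on the opposite strand. Bacterial terminators (T7, rrnG), extra poly(A) signals and 5′ and 3′ β-globin insulator elements flank the cassettes, probably to limit read-through and interference between units.

The design suits transient or hygromycin-selected stable expression of tagged nsp9 in mammalian cells, with two-step affinity purification to recover the protein and its binding partners, although the record itself states only mammalian expression as the purpose.
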