Features (pLannotate 1.2.2; 20 found; start..end, strand, type, name):
    395..472     +  CDS            MYLK2 (fragment): MYLK2_HUMAN - Experimental evidence at protein level: Swiss-Prot protein existence level 1. Implicated in the level of global muscle contraction and cardiac function. Phosphorylates a specific serine in the N-terminus of a myosin light chain. From Homo sapiens (Human).
    554..904     +  CDS            spa (fragment): SPA_STAAU - Experimental evidence at protein level: Swiss-Prot protein existence level 1. Plays a role in the inhibition of the host innate and adaptive immune responses. Possesses five immunoglobulin-binding domains that capture both the fragment crystallizable region (Fc region) and the Fab region (part of Ig that identifies antigen) of immunoglobulins (By similarity). In turn, Staphylococcus aureus is protected from phagocytic killing via inhibition of Ig Fc region. In addition, the host elicited B-cell response is prevented due to a decrease of antibody-secreting cell proliferation that en
    985..1106    -  polyA_signal   SV40 poly(A) signal: SV40 polyadenylation signal
   1129..1198    -  CDS            large T antigen (fragment): large T antigen from SV40 (simian virus 40)
   1221..1267    +  terminator     T7 terminator: transcription terminator for bacteriophage T7 RNA polymerase
   1297..1433    +  terminator     rrnG terminator: transcription terminator from the E. coli ribosomal RNA rrnG operon (Albrechtsen et al., 1991)
   1478..1549    +  misc_feature   3' β-globin insulator: insulator downstream of the human β-globin locus (Farrell et al., 2002)
   1775..2363    -  rep_origin     ori: high-copy-number ColE1/pMB1/pBR322/pUC origin of replication
   2535..2599    -  CDS            bla(M) (fragment): β-lactamase lacking the signal sequence; bla(M); allows cytosolic expression of β-lactamase
   2863..4072    +  promoter       UbC promoter: human ubiquitin C promoter
   4082..5103    +  CDS            HygR (fragment): hygromycin B phosphotransferase confers resistance to hygromycin
   5131..5179    +  polyA_signal   poly(A) signal: synthetic polyadenylation signal
   5445..6305    +  CDS            AmpR: β-lactamase; bla; confers resistance to ampicillin, carbenicillin, and related antibiotics
   6318..6454    +  terminator     rrnG terminator: transcription terminator from the E. coli ribosomal RNA rrnG operon (Albrechtsen et al., 1991)
   6599..6670    +  misc_feature   5' β-globin insulator: insulator upstream of the human β-globin locus (Farrell et al., 2002)
   6675..6721    -  terminator     T7 terminator: transcription terminator for bacteriophage T7 RNA polymerase
   6739..6787    -  polyA_signal   poly(A) signal: synthetic polyadenylation signal
   6868..7171    +  enhancer       CMV enhancer: human cytomegalovirus immediate early enhancer
   7244..7261    -  promoter       CMV promoter (fragment): human cytomegalovirus (CMV) immediate early promoter
   7324..7375    +  promoter       CMVd2 promoter: truncated human cytomegalovirus (CMV) immediate early promoter that yields moderately reduced expression relative to the full-length promoter
>Addgene plasmid #152902 | pGBW-m4134376 | depositor full sequence | sequence record 295914 | Full Sequence
CACCATGAATGAGCTTAGTCCTGTTGCACTACGACAGATGTCTTGTGCTGCCGGTACTACACAAACTGCT
TGCACTGATGACAATGCGTTAGCTTACTACAACACAACAAAGGGAGGTAGGTTTGTACTTGCACTGTTAT
CCGATTTACAGGATTTGAAATGGGCTAGATTCCCTAAGAGTGATGGAACTGGTACTATCTATACAGAACT
GGAACCACCTTGTAGGTTTGTTACAGACACACCTAAAGGTCCTAAAGTGAAGTATTTATACTTTATTAAA
GGATTAAACAACCTAAATAGAGGTATGGTACTTGGTAGTTTAGCTGCCACAGTACGTCTAGAAAACCTTT
ACTTTCAGTCGGGACGGCGAATCCCGGGGCTGATAAATCCCTGGAAAAGGAGATGGAAGAAGAACTTTAT
TGCAGTGTCTGCGGCTAACCGGTTCAAAAAGATCAGTTCAAGCGGCGCCCTAGATTACGACATTCCTACG
ACCGCCTCCGAGAATCTCTATTTCCAGGGTGAATTTGGCTTGGCACAACATGACGAGGCCGTCGATAACA
AGTTTAATAAAGAACAGCAGAACGCTTTCTATGAGATCCTTCACTTACCAAATCTGAACGAAGAGCAACG
CAACGCTTTCATTCAGAGCCTGAAAGACGATCCCTCGCAGTCTGCAAATCTCCTGGCCGAAGCCAAGAAG
CTGAATGACGCACAGGCTCCAAAAGTTGATAACAAGTTTAACAAGGAGCAGCAGAATGCTTTCTACGAGA
TATTGCACCTTCCTAATCTGAATGAGGAACAAAGAAATGCATTTATCCAGTCCCTAAAAGACGATCCATC
ACAGAGTGCCAACCTGCTTGCGGAAGCCAAAAAGCTCAATGATGCCCAGGCCCCGAAAGTAGACGCGAAC
CATCAATAAGGATCCGCAGGCCTCTGCTAGCTTGACTGACTGAGATACAGCGTACCTTCAGCTCACAGAC
ATGATAAGATACATTGATGAGTTTGGACAAACCACAACTAGAATGCAGTGAAAAAAATGCTTTATTTGTG
AAATTTGTGATGCTATTGCTTTATTTGTAACCATTATAAGCTGCAATAAACAAGTTAACAACAACAATTG
CATTCATTTTATGTTTCAGGTTCAGGGGGAGGTGTGGGAGGTTTTTTAAAGCAAGTAAAACCTCTACAAA
TGTGGTATTGGCCCATCTCTATCGGTATCGTAGCATAACCCCTTGGGGCCTCTAAACGGGTCTTGAGGGG
TTTTTTGTGCCCCTCGGGCCGGATTGCTATCTACCGGCATTGGCGCAGAAAAAAATGCCTGATGCGACGC
TGCGCGTCTTATACTCCCACATATGCCAGATTCAGCAACGGATACGGCTTCCCCAACTTGCCCACTTCCA
TACGTGTCCTCCTTACCAGAAATTTATCCTTAAGGTCGTCAGCTATCCTGCAGGCGATCTCTCGATTTCG
ATCAAGACATTCCTTTAATGGTCTTTTCTGGACACCACTAGGGGTCAGAAGTAGTTCATCAAACTTTCTT
CCCTCCCTAATCTCATTGGTTACCTTGGGCTATCGAAACTTAATTAACCAGTCAAGTCAGCTACTTGGCG
AGATCGACTTGTCTGGGTTTCGACTACGCTCAGAATTGCGTCAGTCAAGTTCGATCTGGTCCTTGCTATT
GCACCCGTTCTCCGATTACGAGTTTCATTTAAATCATGTGAGCAAAAGGCCAGCAAAAGGCCAGGAACCG
TAAAAAGGCCGCGTTGCTGGCGTTTTTCCATAGGCTCCGCCCCCCTGACGAGCATCACAAAAATCGACGC
TCAAGTCAGAGGTGGCGAAACCCGACAGGACTATAAAGATACCAGGCGTTTCCCCCTGGAAGCTCCCTCG
TGCGCTCTCCTGTTCCGACCCTGCCGCTTACCGGATACCTGTCCGCCTTTCTCCCTTCGGGAAGCGTGGC
GCTTTCTCATAGCTCACGCTGTAGGTATCTCAGTTCGGTGTAGGTCGTTCGCTCCAAGCTGGGCTGTGTG
CACGAACCCCCCGTTCAGCCCGACCGCTGCGCCTTATCCGGTAACTATCGTCTTGAGTCCAACCCGGTAA
GACACGACTTATCGCCACTGGCAGCAGCCACTGGTAACAGGATTAGCAGAGCGAGGTATGTAGGCGGTGC
TACAGAGTTCTTGAAGTGGTGGCCTAACTACGGCTACACTAGAAGAACAGTATTTGGTATCTGCGCTCTG
CTGAAGCCAGTTACCTTCGGAAAAAGAGTTGGTAGCTCTTGATCCGGCAAACAAACCACCGCTGGTAGCG
GTGGTTTTTTTGTTTGCAAGCAGCAGATTACGCGCAGAAAAAAAGGATCTCAAGAAGATCCTTTGATCTT
TTCTACGGGGTCTGACGCTCAGTGGAACGAAAACTCACGTTAAGGGATTTTGGTCATGAGATTATCAAAA
AGGATCTTCACCTAGATCCTTTTAAATTAAAAATGAAGTTTTAAATCAATCTAAAGTATATATGAGTAAA
CTTGGTCTGACAGTTACCAATGCTTAATCAGTGAGGCACCTATCTCAGCGATCTGTCTATTTCGTTCATC
CATAGTTGCATTTAAATTTCCGAACTCTCCAAGGCCCTCGTCGGAAAATCTTCAAACCTTTCGTCCGATC
CATCTTGCAGGCTACCTCTCGAACGAACTATCGCAAGTCTCTTGGCCGGCCTTGCGCCTTGGCTATTGCT
TGGCAGCGCCTATCGCCAGGTATTACTCCAATCCCGAATATCCGAGATCGGGATCACCCGAGAGAAGTTC
AACCTACATCCTCAATCCCGATCTATCCGAGATCCGAGGAATATCGAAATCGGGGCGCGCCTGGCCTCCG
CGCCGGGTTTTGGCGCCTCCCGCGGGCGCCCCCCTCGTCACGGCGAGCGCTGCCACGTCAGACGAAGGGC
GCAGGAGCGTCCTGATCCTTCCGCCCGGACGCTCAGGACAGCGGCCCGCTGCTCATAAGACTCGGCCTTA
GAACCCCAGTATCAGCAGAAGGACATTTTAGGACGGGACTTGGGTGACTCTAGGGCACTGGTTTTCTTTC
CAGAGAGCGGAACAGGCGAGGAAAAGTAGTCCCTTCTCGGCGATTCTGCGGAGGGATCTCCGTGGGGCGG
TGAACGCCGATGATTATATAAGGACGCGCCGGGTGTGGCACAGCTAGTTCCGTCGCAGCCGGGATTTGGG
TCGCGGTTCTTGTTTGTGGATCGCTGTGATCGTCACTTGGTGAGTAGCGGGCTGCTGGGCTGGCCGGGGC
TTTCGTGGCCGCCGGGCCGCTCGGTGGGACGGAAGCGTGTGGAGAGACCGCCAAGGGCTGTAGTCTGGGT
CCGCGAGCAAGGTTGCCCTGAACTGGGGGTTGGGGGGAGCGCAGCAAAATGGCGGCTGTTCCCGAGTCTT
GAATGGAAGACGCTTGTGAGGCGGGCTGTGAGGTCGTTGAAACAAGGTGGGGGGCATGGTGGGCGGCAAG
AACCCAAGGTCTTGAGCCCTTCGCTAATGCGGGAAAGCTCTTATTCGGGTGAGATGGGCTGGGCACCATC
TGGGGACCCTGACGTGAAGTTTGTCACTGACTGGAGAACTCGGTTTGTCGTCTGTTGCGGGGGCGGCAGT
TATGGCGGTGCCGTTGGGCAGTGCACCCGTACCTTTGGGAGCGCGCGCCCTCGTCGTGTCGTGACGTCAC
CCGTTCTGTTGGCTTATAATGCAGGGTGGGGCCACCTGCCGGTAGGTGTGCGGTAGGCTTTTCTCCGTCG
CAGGACGCAGGGTTCGGGCCTAGGGTAGGCTCTCCTGAATCGACAGGCGCCGGACCTCTGGTGAGGGGAG
GGATAAGTGAGGCGTCAGTTTCTTTGGTCGGTTTTATGTACCTATCTTCTTAAGTAGCTGAAGCTCCGGT
TTTGAACTATGCGCTCGGGGTTGGCGAGTGTGTTTTGTGAAGTTTTTTAGGCACCTTTTGAAATGTAATC
ATTTGGGTCAATATGTAATTTTCAGTGTTAGACTTGTAAATTGTCCGCTAAATTCTGGCCGTTTTTGGCT
TTTTTGTTAGACAACATGGGTAAAAAGCCTGAACTCACCGCGACGTCTGTCGAGAAGTTTCTGATCGAAA
AGTTCGACAGCGTCTCCGACCTGATGCAGCTCTCGGAGGGCGAAGAATCTCGTGCTTTCAGCTTCGATGT
AGGAGGGCGTGGATATGTCCTGCGGGTAAATAGCTGCGCCGATGGTTTCTACAAAGATCGTTATGTTTAT
CGGCACTTTGCATCCGCCGCGCTCCCGATTCCGGAAGTGCTTGACATTGGGGAGTTCAGCGAGAGCCTGA
CCTATTGCATCTCCCGCCGTGCACAGGGTGTCACGTTGCAAGACCTGCCTGAAACCGAACTGCCCGCTGT
TCTGCAGCCGGTCGCGGAGGCAATGGATGCCATCGCTGCCGCCGATCTTAGCCAGACGAGCGGGTTCGGC
CCATTCGGACCGCAAGGAATCGGTCAATACACTACATGGCGTGATTTCATATGCGCGATTGCTGATCCCC
ATGTGTATCACTGGCAAACTGTGATGGACGACACCGTCAGTGCGTCCGTCGCGCAGGCTCTCGATGAGCT
GATGCTTTGGGCCGAGGACTGCCCCGAAGTCCGGCACCTCGTGCACGCGGATTTCGGCTCCAACAATGTC
CTGACGGACAATGGCCGCATAACAGCGGTCATTGACTGGAGCGAGGCGATGTTCGGGGATTCCCAATACG
AGGTCGCCAACATCTTCTTCTGGAGGCCGTGGTTGGCTTGTATGGAGCAGCAGACGCGCTACTTCGAGCG
GAGGCATCCGGAGCTTGCAGGATCGCCCCGGCTCCGGGCGTATATGCTCCGCATTGGTCTTGACCAACTC
TATCAGAGCTTGGTTGACGGCAATTTCGATGATGCAGCTTGGGCGCAGGGTCGATGCGACGCAATCGTCC
GATCCGGAGCCGGGACTGTCGGGCGTACACAAATCGCCCGCAGAAGCGCCGCCGTCTGGACCGATGGCTG
TGTAGAAGTACTCGCCGATAGTGGAAACCGACGCCCCAGCACTCGTCCGAGGGCAAAGGAATAAGCTAGT
ATGTAAGCCTAGTCTTAGATAATAAAATCGCTATCCATCGAAGATGGATGTGTGTTGGTTTTTTGTGTGT
GTAACGCTAGGCGCGCCTGGTGTACCGAGAACGATCCTCTCAGTGCGAGTCTCGACGATCCATATCGTTG
CTTGGCAGTCAGCCAGTCGGAATCCAGCTTGGGACCCAGGAAGTCCAATCGTCAGATATTGTACTCAAGC
CTGGTCACGGCAGCGTACCGATCTGTTTAAACCTAGATATTGATAGTCTGATCGGTCAACGTATAATCGA
GTCCTAGCTTTTGCAAACATCTATCAAGAGACAGGATCAGCAGGAGGCTTTCGCATGAGTATTCAACATT
TCCGTGTCGCCCTTATTCCCTTTTTTGCGGCATTTTGCCTTCCTGTTTTTGCTCACCCAGAAACGCTGGT
GAAAGTAAAAGATGCTGAAGATCAGTTGGGTGCGCGAGTGGGTTACATCGAACTGGATCTCAACAGCGGT
AAGATCCTTGAGAGTTTTCGCCCCGAAGAACGCTTTCCAATGATGAGCACTTTTAAAGTTCTGCTATGTG
GCGCGGTATTATCCCGTATTGACGCCGGGCAAGAGCAACTCGGTCGCCGCATACACTATTCTCAGAATGA
CTTGGTTGAGTATTCACCAGTCACAGAAAAGCATCTTACGGATGGCATGACAGTAAGAGAATTATGCAGT
GCTGCCATAACCATGAGTGATAACACTGCGGCCAACTTACTTCTGACAACGATTGGAGGACCGAAGGAGC
TAACCGCTTTTTTGCACAACATGGGGGATCATGTAACTCGCCTTGATCGTTGGGAACCGGAGCTGAATGA
AGCCATACCAAACGACGAGCGTGACACCACGATGCCTGTAGCAATGGCAACAACCTTGCGTAAACTATTA
ACTGGCGAACTACTTACTCTAGCTTCCCGGCAACAGTTGATAGACTGGATGGAGGCGGATAAAGTTGCAG
GACCACTTCTGCGCTCGGCCCTTCCGGCTGGCTGGTTTATTGCTGATAAATCTGGAGCCGGTGAGCGTGG
GTCTCGCGGTATCATTGCAGCACTGGGGCCAGATGGTAAGCCCTCCCGTATCGTAGTTATCTACACGACG
GGGAGTCAGGCAACTATGGATGAACGAAATAGACAGATCGCTGAGATAGGTGCCTCACTGATTAAGCATT
GGTAACCGATTCTAGGTGCATTGGCGCAGAAAAAAATGCCTGATGCGACGCTGCGCGTCTTATACTCCCA
CATATGCCAGATTCAGCAACGGATACGGCTTCCCCAACTTGCCCACTTCCATACGTGTCCTCCTTACCAG
AAATTTATCCTTAAGATCGTTTAAACTCGACTCTGGCTCTATCGAATCTCCGTCGTTTCGAGCTTACGCG
AACAGCCGTGGCGCTCATTTGCTCGTCGGGCATCGAATCTCGTCAGCTATCGTCAGCTTACCTTTTTGGC
AGCGATCGCGGCTCCCGACATCTTGGACCATTAGCTCCACAGGTATCTTCTTCCCTCTAGTGGTCATAAC
AGCAGCTTCAGCTACCTCTCAATTCAAAAAACCCCTCAAGACCCGTTTAGAGGCCCCAAGGGGTTATGCT
ATCAATCGTTGCGTTACACACACAAAAAACCAACACACATCCATCTTCGATGGATAGCGATTTTATTATC
TAACTGCTGATCGAGTGTAGCCAGATCTAGTAATCAATTACGGGGTCATTAGTTCATAGCCCATATATGG
AGTTCCGCGTTACATAACTTACGGTAAATGGCCCGCCTGGCTGACCGCCCAACGACCCCCGCCCATTGAC
GTCAATAATGACGTATGTTCCCATAGTAACGCCAATAGGGACTTTCCATTGACGTCAATGGGTGGAGTAT
TTACGGTAAACTGCCCACTTGGCAGTACATCAAGTGTATCATATGCCAAGTACGCCCCCTATTGACGTCA
ATGACGGTAAATGGCCCGCCTGGCATTATGCCCAGTACATGACCTTATGGGACTTTCCTACTTGGCAGTA
CATCTACGTATTAGTCATCGCTATTACCATGCTGATGCGGTTTTGGCAGTACATCAATGGGCGTGGATAG
CGGTTTGACTCACGGGGATTTCCAAGTCTCCACCCCATTGACGTCAATGGGAGTTTGTTTTGGCACCAAA
ATCAACGGGACTTTCCAAAATGTCGTAACAACTCCGCCCCATTGACGCAAATGGGCGGTAGGCGTGTACG
GTGGGAGGTCTATATAAGCAGAGCTGGTTTAGTGAACCGTCAGATCAGATCTTTGTCGATCCTACCATCC
ACTCGACACACCCGCCAGCGGCCGC
